Addgene plasmid #76417: PIK3C2A gRNA (BRDN0001149070)
Purpose: 3rd generation lentiviral gRNA plasmid targeting human PIK3C2A
Depositing lab: John Doench & David Root. Depositing organization: Broad Institute. Publication: Optimized sgRNA design to maximize activity and minimize off-target effects of CRISPR-Cas9. Doench JG, Fusi N, Sullender M, Hegde M, Vaimberg EW, Donovan KF, Smith I, Tothova Z, Wilen C, Orchard R, Virgin HW, Listgarten J, Root DE. Nat Biotechnol. 2016 Jan 18. doi: 10.1038/nbt.3437. PubMed 26780180.
Backbone
  Vector backbone: lentiGuide-Puro
  Backbone manufacturer: Zhang Lab (Addgene plasmid # 52963)
  Vector type: Mammalian Expression, Lentiviral, CRISPR
  Selectable markers: Puromycin
Growth in bacteria
  Bacterial resistance: Ampicillin, 100 μg/mL
  Growth temperature: 37°C
  Growth strain: DH5alpha
  Copy number: High Copy
Gene/Insert
  Gene/Insert name: PIK3C2A (alt names: PIK3C2A; NM_002645.2)
  gRNA/shRNA sequence: TGTGGAGGTATTAGACCATG
  Species: H. sapiens (human)
  Entrez Gene: PIK3C2A (a.k.a. CPK, OCSKD, PI3-K-C2(ALPHA), PI3-K-C2A, PI3K-C2-alpha, PI3K-C2alpha)
  Promoter: hU6
  Cloning method: Unknown
  Sequencing primers: 5′ U6-F; 3′ pS2-R
Terms and licenses: Academic/Nonprofit Terms; Industry Terms: Not Available to Industry
Depositor comments: The gRNA was designed to target the following Genbank reference sequence(s): NM_002645.2. Note that this plasmid does NOT contain Cas9. It should be used in conjunction with lentiCas9-Blast (Addgene #52962) or otherwise with cell lines already expressing Cas9. Browse the full kinome gRNA library at http://www.addgene.org/pooled-library/broadgpp-human-kinome/ or visit http://www.broadinstitute.org/rnai/public/ for detailed protocols and information.
How to cite: PIK3C2A gRNA (BRDN0001149070) was a gift from John Doench & David Root (Addgene plasmid # 76417 ; http://n2t.net/addgene:76417 ; RRID:Addgene_76417)
