[The description below was written by a language model from this plasmid's Addgene catalogue record and pLannotate feature annotations shown in this document.]
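Description:
PIK3C2A gRNA (BRDN0001149070) is a third-generation lentiviral CRISPR guide plasmid built on the lentiGuide-Puro backbone, carrying a single guide RNA directed against human PIK3C2A (designed against the NM_002645.2 reference transcript). The 8.3 kb plasmid is maintained in E. coli at high copy through a ColE1/pUC-type origin with ampicillin resistance (bla). It also retains an f1 origin, an SV40 origin, and remnants of lac, T7 and T3 cloning-vector elements that play no role in its function.

The lentiviral transfer cassette begins with an RSV promoter fused to a truncated HIV-1 5' LTR, which makes genomic RNA production Tat-independent. This is followed by the Ψ packaging signal with a partial gag region, and the RRE for Rev-dependent nuclear export. Downstream, a human U6 RNA polymerase III promoter drives the PIK3C2A-specific spacer joined to the Streptococcus pyogenes Cas9 guide scaffold. A cPPT/CTS element, which aids nuclear import of the viral genome, lies between this unit and the selection cassette. In that cassette, the EF-1α core promoter with its intron A expresses puromycin N-acetyltransferase, so transduced mammalian cells can be selected with puromycin. A WPRE enhances transcript expression. The cassette ends in a self-inactivating ΔU3 3' LTR, followed by an SV40 polyadenylation signal.

The plasmid does not encode Cas9, so it must be used with a separate Cas9 vector such as lentiCas9-Blast or in cells that already express Cas9. It belongs to a human kinome guide collection designed with optimized sgRNA rules and is intended for knockout of PIK3C2A in human cells.
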