Features (pLannotate 1.2.2; 29 found; start..end, strand, type, name):
     14..80      +  CDS            small t antigen (fragment): SV40 (simian virus 40) small t antigen
    106..317     +  promoter       EF-1α core promoter: core promoter for human elongation factor EF-1α
    318..1256    +  intron         EF-1α intron A: intron upstream of the start codon of human EF-1α
   1278..1877    +  CDS            PuroR (fragment): puromycin N-acetyltransferase; pac from Streptomyces; confers resistance to puromycin
   1893..2481    +  misc_feature   WPRE: woodchuck hepatitis virus posttranscriptional regulatory element
   2532..2551    +  misc_feature   cPPT/CTS (fragment): central polypurine tract and central termination sequence of HIV-1
   2553..2786    +  LTR            3' LTR (ΔU3): self-inactivating 3' long terminal repeat (LTR) from HIV-1
   2864..2985    +  polyA_signal   SV40 poly(A) signal: SV40 polyadenylation signal
   3025..3160    +  rep_origin     SV40 ori: SV40 origin of replication
   3181..3199    -  promoter       T7 promoter: promoter for bacteriophage T7 RNA polymerase
   3207..3362    +  CDS            lacZα (fragment): LacZα fragment of β-galactosidase; lacZ fragment
   3367..3795    +  rep_origin     f1 ori (sequence partly withheld): f1 bacteriophage origin of replication; arrow indicates direction of (+) strand synthesis
   3848..3952    +  promoter       AmpR promoter: bla
   3953..4813    +  CDS            AmpR: β-lactamase; bla; confers resistance to ampicillin, carbenicillin, and related antibiotics
   4984..5572    +  rep_origin     ori: high-copy-number ColE1/pMB1/pBR322/pUC origin of replication
   5755..5847    +  CDS            lacI (fragment): lac repressor; lacI; The lac repressor binds to the lac operator to inhibit transcription in E. coli. This inhibition can be relieved by adding lactose or isopropyl-β-D-thiogalactopyranoside (IPTG).
   5860..5881    +  protein_bind   CAP binding site: CAP binding activates transcription in the presence of cAMP. E. coli catabolite activator protein
   5896..5926    +  promoter       lac promoter: promoter for the E. coli lac operon
   5934..5950    +  protein_bind   lac operator: The lac repressor binds to the lac operator to inhibit transcription in E. coli. This inhibition can be relieved by adding lactose or isopropyl-β-D-thiogalactopyranoside (IPTG). lac repressor encoded by lacI
   5995..6013    +  promoter       T3 promoter: promoter for bacteriophage T3 RNA polymerase
   6041..6267    +  promoter       RSV promoter: Rous sarcoma virus enhancer/promoter
   6268..6448    +  LTR            5' LTR (truncated): truncated 5' long terminal repeat (LTR) from HIV-1
   6495..6620    +  misc_feature   HIV-1 Ψ: packaging signal of human immunodeficiency virus type 1
   6604..6967    +  CDS            HIV-1 gag (fragment): gag protein from human immunodeficiency virus 1; gag
   7113..7346    +  misc_feature   RRE: The Rev response element (RRE) of HIV-1 allows for Rev-dependent mRNA export from the nucleus to the cytoplasm.
   7723..7749    +  CDS            Rev (fragment): human immunodeficiency virus 1 (HIV-1) Rev protein; rev; enhances nuclear export of unspliced and incompletely spliced viral mRNAs
   7753..7993    +  promoter       U6 promoter: RNA polymerase III promoter for human U6 snRNA
   8023..8098    +  misc_RNA       gRNA scaffold: guide RNA scaffold for the Streptococcus pyogenes CRISPR/Cas9 system
   8154..8271    +  misc_feature   cPPT/CTS: central polypurine tract and central termination sequence of HIV-1
>Addgene plasmid #76417 | PIK3C2A gRNA (BRDN0001149070) | addgene full sequence | sequence record 185798 | Addgene Assembled Sequence
CCCGGGTGCAAAGATGGATAAAGTTTTAAACAGAGAGGAATCTTTGCAGCTAATGGACCTTCTAGGTCTT
GAAAGGAGTGGGAATTGGCTCCGGTGCCCGTCAGTGGGCAGAGCGCACATCGCCCACAGTCCCCGAGAAG
TTGGGGGGAGGGGTCGGCAATTGATCCGGTGCCTAGAGAAGGTGGCGCGGGGTAAACTGGGAAAGTGATG
TCGTGTACTGGCTCCGCCTTTTTCCCGAGGGTGGGGGAGAACCGTATATAAGTGCAGTAGTCGCCGTGAA
CGTTCTTTTTCGCAACGGGTTTGCCGCCAGAACACAGGTAAGTGCCGTGTGTGGTTCCCGCGGGCCTGGC
CTCTTTACGGGTTATGGCCCTTGCGTGCCTTGAATTACTTCCACCTGGCTGCAGTACGTGATTCTTGATC
CCGAGCTTCGGGTTGGAAGTGGGTGGGAGAGTTCGAGGCCTTGCGCTTAAGGAGCCCCTTCGCCTCGTGC
TTGAGTTGAGGCCTGGCCTGGGCGCTGGGGCCGCCGCGTGCGAATCTGGTGGCACCTTCGCGCCTGTCTC
GCTGCTTTCGATAAGTCTCTAGCCATTTAAAATTTTTGATGACCTGCTGCGACGCTTTTTTTCTGGCAAG
ATAGTCTTGTAAATGCGGGCCAAGATCTGCACACTGGTATTTCGGTTTTTGGGGCCGCGGGCGGCGACGG
GGCCCGTGCGTCCCAGCGCACATGTTCGGCGAGGCGGGGCCTGCGAGCGCGGCCACCGAGAATCGGACGG
GGGTAGTCTCAAGCTGGCCGGCCTGCTCTGGTGCCTGGCCTCGCGCCGCCGTGTATCGCCCCGCCCTGGG
CGGCAAGGCTGGCCCGGTCGGCACCAGTTGCGTGAGCGGAAAGATGGCCGCTTCCCGGCCCTGCTGCAGG
GAGCTCAAAATGGAGGACGCGGCGCTCGGGAGAGCGGGCGGGTGAGTCACCCACACAAAGGAAAAGGGCC
TTTCCGTCCTCAGCCGTCGCTTCATGTGACTCCACGGAGTACCGGGCGCCGTCCAGGCACCTCGATTAGT
TCTCGAGCTTTTGGAGTACGTCGTCTTTAGGTTGGGGGGAGGGGTTTTATGCGATGGAGTTTCCCCACAC
TGAGTGGGTGGAGACTGAAGTTAGGCCAGCTTGGCACTTGATGTAATTCTCCTTGGAATTTGCCCTTTTT
GAGTTTGGATCTTGGTTCATTCTCAAGCCTCAGACAGTGGTTCAAAGTTTTTTTCTTCCATTTCAGGTGT
CGTGACGTACGGCCACCATGACCGAGTACAAGCCCACGGTGCGCCTCGCCACCCGCGACGACGTCCCCAG
GGCCGTACGCACCCTCGCCGCCGCGTTCGCCGACTACCCCGCCACGCGCCACACCGTCGATCCGGACCGC
CACATCGAGCGGGTCACCGAGCTGCAAGAACTCTTCCTCACGCGCGTCGGGCTCGACATCGGCAAGGTGT
GGGTCGCGGACGACGGCGCCGCCGTGGCGGTCTGGACCACGCCGGAGAGCGTCGAAGCGGGGGCGGTGTT
CGCCGAGATCGGCCCGCGCATGGCCGAGTTGAGCGGTTCCCGGCTGGCCGCGCAGCAACAGATGGAAGGC
CTCCTGGCGCCGCACCGGCCCAAGGAGCCCGCGTGGTTCCTGGCCACCGTCGGAGTCTCGCCCGACCACC
AGGGCAAGGGTCTGGGCAGCGCCGTCGTGCTCCCCGGAGTGGAGGCGGCCGAGCGCGCCGGGGTGCCCGC
CTTCCTGGAGACCTCCGCGCCCCGCAACCTCCCCTTCTACGAGCGGCTCGGCTTCACCGTCACCGCCGAC
GTCGAGGTGCCCGAAGGACCGCGCACCTGGTGCATGACCCGCAAGCCCGGTGCCTGAACGCGTTAAGTCG
ACAATCAACCTCTGGATTACAAAATTTGTGAAAGATTGACTGGTATTCTTAACTATGTTGCTCCTTTTAC
GCTATGTGGATACGCTGCTTTAATGCCTTTGTATCATGCTATTGCTTCCCGTATGGCTTTCATTTTCTCC
TCCTTGTATAAATCCTGGTTGCTGTCTCTTTATGAGGAGTTGTGGCCCGTTGTCAGGCAACGTGGCGTGG
TGTGCACTGTGTTTGCTGACGCAACCCCCACTGGTTGGGGCATTGCCACCACCTGTCAGCTCCTTTCCGG
GACTTTCGCTTTCCCCCTCCCTATTGCCACGGCGGAACTCATCGCCGCCTGCCTTGCCCGCTGCTGGACA
GGGGCTCGGCTGTTGGGCACTGACAATTCCGTGGTGTTGTCGGGGAAATCATCGTCCTTTCCTTGGCTGC
TCGCCTGTGTTGCCACCTGGATTCTGCGCGGGACGTCCTTCTGCTACGTCCCTTCGGCCCTCAATCCAGC
GGACCTTCCTTCCCGCGGCCTGCTGCCGGCTCTGCGGCCTCTTCCGCGTCTTCGCCTTCGCCCTCAGACG
AGTCGGATCTCCCTTTGGGCCGCCTCCCCGCGTCGACTTTAAGACCAATGACTTACAAGGCAGCTGTAGA
TCTTAGCCACTTTTTAAAAGAAAAGGGGGGACTGGAAGGGCTAATTCACTCCCAACGAAGACAAGATCTG
CTTTTTGCTTGTACTGGGTCTCTCTGGTTAGACCAGATCTGAGCCTGGGAGCTCTCTGGCTAACTAGGGA
ACCCACTGCTTAAGCCTCAATAAAGCTTGCCTTGAGTGCTTCAAGTAGTGTGTGCCCGTCTGTTGTGTGA
CTCTGGTAACTAGAGATCCCTCAGACCCTTTTAGTCAGTGTGGAAAATCTCTAGCAGTACGTATAGTAGT
TCATGTCATCTTATTATTCAGTATTTATAACTTGCAAAGAAATGAATATCAGAGAGTGAGAGGAACTTGT
TTATTGCAGCTTATAATGGTTACAAATAAAGCAATAGCATCACAAATTTCACAAATAAAGCATTTTTTTC
ACTGCATTCTAGTTGTGGTTTGTCCAAACTCATCAATGTATCTTATCATGTCTGGCTCTAGCTATCCCGC
CCCTAACTCCGCCCATCCCGCCCCTAACTCCGCCCAGTTCCGCCCATTCTCCGCCCCATGGCTGACTAAT
TTTTTTTATTTATGCAGAGGCCGAGGCCGCCTCGGCCTCTGAGCTATTCCAGAAGTAGTGAGGAGGCTTT
TTTGGAGGCCTAGGGACGTACCCAATTCGCCCTATAGTGAGTCGTATTACGCGCGCTCACTGGCCGTCGT
TTTACAACGTCGTGACTGGGAAAACCCTGGCGTTACCCAACTTAATCGCCTTGCAGCACATCCCCCTTTC
GCCAGCTGGCGTAATAGCGAAGAGGCCCGCACCGATCGCCCTTCCCAACAGTTGCGCAGCCTGAATGGCG
AATGGG
[124 nt withheld, positions 3367-3490]
C
[91 nt withheld, positions 3492-3582]
A
[49 nt withheld, positions 3584-3632]
CCTTTGACGTTGGAGTCCACGTTCTTT
[37 nt withheld, positions 3660-3696]
ACCCTATCTCGGTCTATTCTTTTGATTTATAAGGGATTTTGCCGATTTCGGCCTATTGGTTAAAAAATGA
GCTGATTTAACAAAAATTTAACGCGAATTTTAACAAAATATTAACGCTTACAATTTAGGTGGCACTTTTC
GGGGAAATGTGCGCGGAACCCCTATTTGTTTATTTTTCTAAATACATTCAAATATGTATCCGCTCATGAG
ACAATAACCCTGATAAATGCTTCAATAATATTGAAAAAGGAAGAGTATGAGTATTCAACATTTCCGTGTC
GCCCTTATTCCCTTTTTTGCGGCATTTTGCCTTCCTGTTTTTGCTCACCCAGAAACGCTGGTGAAAGTAA
AAGATGCTGAAGATCAGTTGGGTGCACGAGTGGGTTACATCGAACTGGATCTCAACAGCGGTAAGATCCT
TGAGAGTTTTCGCCCCGAAGAACGTTTTCCAATGATGAGCACTTTTAAAGTTCTGCTATGTGGCGCGGTA
TTATCCCGTATTGACGCCGGGCAAGAGCAACTCGGTCGCCGCATACACTATTCTCAGAATGACTTGGTTG
AGTACTCACCAGTCACAGAAAAGCATCTTACGGATGGCATGACAGTAAGAGAATTATGCAGTGCTGCCAT
AACCATGAGTGATAACACTGCGGCCAACTTACTTCTGACAACGATCGGAGGACCGAAGGAGCTAACCGCT
TTTTTGCACAACATGGGGGATCATGTAACTCGCCTTGATCGTTGGGAACCGGAGCTGAATGAAGCCATAC
CAAACGACGAGCGTGACACCACGATGCCTGTAGCAATGGCAACAACGTTGCGCAAACTATTAACTGGCGA
ACTACTTACTCTAGCTTCCCGGCAACAATTAATAGACTGGATGGAGGCGGATAAAGTTGCAGGACCACTT
CTGCGCTCGGCCCTTCCGGCTGGCTGGTTTATTGCTGATAAATCTGGAGCCGGTGAGCGTGGGTCTCGCG
GTATCATTGCAGCACTGGGGCCAGATGGTAAGCCCTCCCGTATCGTAGTTATCTACACGACGGGGAGTCA
GGCAACTATGGATGAACGAAATAGACAGATCGCTGAGATAGGTGCCTCACTGATTAAGCATTGGTAACTG
TCAGACCAAGTTTACTCATATATACTTTAGATTGATTTAAAACTTCATTTTTAATTTAAAAGGATCTAGG
TGAAGATCCTTTTTGATAATCTCATGACCAAAATCCCTTAACGTGAGTTTTCGTTCCACTGAGCGTCAGA
CCCCGTAGAAAAGATCAAAGGATCTTCTTGAGATCCTTTTTTTCTGCGCGTAATCTGCTGCTTGCAAACA
AAAAAACCACCGCTACCAGCGGTGGTTTGTTTGCCGGATCAAGAGCTACCAACTCTTTTTCCGAAGGTAA
CTGGCTTCAGCAGAGCGCAGATACCAAATACTGTTCTTCTAGTGTAGCCGTAGTTAGGCCACCACTTCAA
GAACTCTGTAGCACCGCCTACATACCTCGCTCTGCTAATCCTGTTACCAGTGGCTGCTGCCAGTGGCGAT
AAGTCGTGTCTTACCGGGTTGGACTCAAGACGATAGTTACCGGATAAGGCGCAGCGGTCGGGCTGAACGG
GGGGTTCGTGCACACAGCCCAGCTTGGAGCGAACGACCTACACCGAACTGAGATACCTACAGCGTGAGCT
ATGAGAAAGCGCCACGCTTCCCGAAGGGAGAAAGGCGGACAGGTATCCGGTAAGCGGCAGGGTCGGAACA
GGAGAGCGCACGAGGGAGCTTCCAGGGGGAAACGCCTGGTATCTTTATAGTCCTGTCGGGTTTCGCCACC
TCTGACTTGAGCGTCGATTTTTGTGATGCTCGTCAGGGGGGCGGAGCCTATGGAAAAACGCCAGCAACGC
GGCCTTTTTACGGTTCCTGGCCTTTTGCTGGCCTTTTGCTCACATGTTCTTTCCTGCGTTATCCCCTGAT
TCTGTGGATAACCGTATTACCGCCTTTGAGTGAGCTGATACCGCTCGCCGCAGCCGAACGACCGAGCGCA
GCGAGTCAGTGAGCGAGGAAGCGGAAGAGCGCCCAATACGCAAACCGCCTCTCCCCGCGCGTTGGCCGAT
TCATTAATGCAGCTGGCACGACAGGTTTCCCGACTGGAAAGCGGGCAGTGAGCGCAACGCAATTAATGTG
AGTTAGCTCACTCATTAGGCACCCCAGGCTTTACACTTTATGCTTCCGGCTCGTATGTTGTGTGGAATTG
TGAGCGGATAACAATTTCACACAGGAAACAGCTATGACCATGATTACGCCAAGCGCGCAATTAACCCTCA
CTAAAGGGAACAAAAGCTGGAGCTGCAAGCTTAATGTAGTCTTATGCAATACTCTTGTAGTCTTGCAACA
TGGTAACGATGAGTTAGCAACATGCCTTACAAGGAGAGAAAAAGCACCGTGCATGCCGATTGGTGGAAGT
AAGGTGGTACGATCGTGCCTTATTAGGAAGGCAACAGACGGGTCTGACATGGATTGGACGAACCACTGAA
TTGCCGCATTGCAGAGATATTGTATTTAAGTGCCTAGCTCGATACATAAACGGGTCTCTCTGGTTAGACC
AGATCTGAGCCTGGGAGCTCTCTGGCTAACTAGGGAACCCACTGCTTAAGCCTCAATAAAGCTTGCCTTG
AGTGCTTCAAGTAGTGTGTGCCCGTCTGTTGTGTGACTCTGGTAACTAGAGATCCCTCAGACCCTTTTAG
TCAGTGTGGAAAATCTCTAGCAGTGGCGCCCGAACAGGGACTTGAAAGCGAAAGGGAAACCAGAGGAGCT
CTCTCGACGCAGGACTCGGCTTGCTGAAGCGCGCACGGCAAGAGGCGAGGGGCGGCGACTGGTGAGTACG
CCAAAAATTTTGACTAGCGGAGGCTAGAAGGAGAGAGATGGGTGCGAGAGCGTCAGTATTAAGCGGGGGA
GAATTAGATCGCGATGGGAAAAAATTCGGTTAAGGCCAGGGGGAAAGAAAAAATATAAATTAAAACATAT
AGTATGGGCAAGCAGGGAGCTAGAACGATTCGCAGTTAATCCTGGCCTGTTAGAAACATCAGAAGGCTGT
AGACAAATACTGGGACAGCTACAACCATCCCTTCAGACAGGATCAGAAGAACTTAGATCATTATATAATA
CAGTAGCAACCCTCTATTGTGTGCATCAAAGGATAGAGATAAAAGACACCAAGGAAGCTTTAGACAAGAT
AGAGGAAGAGCAAAACAAAAGTAAGACCACCGCACAGCAAGCGGCCGCTGATCTTCAGACCTGGAGGAGG
AGATATGAGGGACAATTGGAGAAGTGAATTATATAAATATAAAGTAGTAAAAATTGAACCATTAGGAGTA
GCACCCACCAAGGCAAAGAGAAGAGTGGTGCAGAGAGAAAAAAGAGCAGTGGGAATAGGAGCTTTGTTCC
TTGGGTTCTTGGGAGCAGCAGGAAGCACTATGGGCGCAGCGTCAATGACGCTGACGGTACAGGCCAGACA
ATTATTGTCTGGTATAGTGCAGCAGCAGAACAATTTGCTGAGGGCTATTGAGGCGCAACAGCATCTGTTG
CAACTCACAGTCTGGGGCATCAAGCAGCTCCAGGCAAGAATCCTGGCTGTGGAAAGATACCTAAAGGATC
AACAGCTCCTGGGGATTTGGGGTTGCTCTGGAAAACTCATTTGCACCACTGCTGTGCCTTGGAATGCTAG
TTGGAGTAATAAATCTCTGGAACAGATTTGGAATCACACGACCTGGATGGAGTGGGACAGAGAAATTAAC
AATTACACAAGCTTAATACACTCCTTAATTGAAGAATCGCAAAACCAGCAAGAAAAGAATGAACAAGAAT
TATTGGAATTAGATAAATGGGCAAGTTTGTGGAATTGGTTTAACATAACAAATTGGCTGTGGTATATAAA
ATTATTCATAATGATAGTAGGAGGCTTGGTAGGTTTAAGAATAGTTTTTGCTGTACTTTCTATAGTGAAT
AGAGTTAGGCAGGGATATTCACCATTATCGTTTCAGACCCACCTCCCAACCCCGAGGGGACCCAGAGAGG
GCCTATTTCCCATGATTCCTTCATATTTGCATATACGATACAAGGCTGTTAGAGAGATAATTAGAATTAA
TTTGACTGTAAACACAAAGATATTAGTACAAAATACGTGACGTAGAAAGTAATAATTTCTTGGGTAGTTT
GCAGTTTTAAAATTATGTTTTAAAATGGACTATCATATGCTTACCGTAACTTGAAAGTATTTCGATTTCT
TGGCTTTATATATCTTGTGGAAAGGACGAAACACCGTGTGGAGGTATTAGACCATGGTTTTAGAGCTAGA
AATAGCAAGTTAAAATAAGGCTAGTCCGTTATCAACTTGAAAAAGTGGCACCGAGTCGGTGCTTTTTTAA
GCTTGGCGTAACTAGATCTTGAGACAAATGGCAGTATTCATCCACAATTTTAAAAGAAAAGGGGGGATTG
GGGGGTACAGTGCAGGGGAAAGAATAGTAGACATAATAGCAACAGACATACAAACTAAAGAATTACAAAA
ACAAATTACAAAAATTCAAAATTTTCGGGTTTATTACAGGGACAGCAGAGATCCACTTTGGCGCCGGCTC
GAGGGGG
