>Addgene plasmid #76417 | PIK3C2A gRNA (BRDN0001149070) | depositor partial sequence | sequence record 143877 | Target Sequence
TGTGGAGGTATTAGACCATG
