>Addgene plasmid #76417 | PIK3C2A gRNA (BRDN0001149070) | addgene partial sequence | sequence record 185797 | hU6-F
GAAAGTAATAATTTCTTGGGTAGTTTGCAGTTTTAAAATTATGTTTTAAAATGGACTATCATATGCTTAC
CGTAACTTGAAAGTATTTCGATTTCTTGGCTTTATATATCTTGTGGAAAGGACGAAACACCGTGTGGAGG
TATTAGACCATGGTTTTAGAGCTAGAAATAGCAAGTTAAAATAAGGCTAGTCCGTTATCAACTTGAAAAA
GTGGCACCGAGTCGGTGCTTTTTTAAGCTTGGCGTAACTAGATCTTGAGACAAATGGCAGTATTCATCCA
CAATTTTAAAAGAAAAGGGGGGATTGGGGGGTACAGTGCAGGGGAAAGAATAGTAGACATAATAGCAACA
GACATACAAACTAAAGAATTACAAAAACAAATTACAAAAATTCAAAATTTTCGGGTTTATTACAGGGACA
GCAGAGATCCACTTTGGCGCCGGCTCGAGGGGGCCCGGGTGCAAAGATGGATAAAGTTTTAAACAGAGAG
GAATCTTTGCAGCTAATGGACCTTCTAGGTCTTGAAAGGAGTGGGAATTGGCTCCGGTGCCCGTCAGTGG
GCAGAGCGCA
